Addgene plasmid #148183: pnEA-NvG-DmeIF4G_578-650_Z
Purpose: Bacterial Expression of DmeIF4G_578-650
Depositing lab: Elisa Izaurralde. Depositing organization: Max Planck Institute for Developmental Biology. Publication: 4E-BPs require non-canonical 4E-binding motifs and a lateral surface of eIF4E to repress translation. Igreja C, Peter D, Weiler C, Izaurralde E. Nat Commun. 2014 Sep 2;5:4790. doi: 10.1038/ncomms5790. PubMed 25179781.
Backbone
  Vector backbone: Unknown
  Vector type: Bacterial Expression
Growth in bacteria
  Bacterial resistance: Ampicillin, 100 μg/mL
  Growth temperature: 37°C
  Growth strain: DH5alpha
  Copy number: Low Copy
Gene/Insert
  Gene/Insert name: DmeIF4G_578-650
  Species: D. melanogaster (fly)
  Entrez Gene: eIF4G1 (a.k.a. Dmel_CG10811, CG10811, Dmel\CG10811, EIF4G, EIF4G1, Eif4G, deIF4G, eIF-4G, eIF4G, eIF4g, eiF-4G, p200)
  Cloning method: Unknown
Terms and licenses: Academic/Nonprofit Terms; Industry Terms: Not Available to Industry
Depositor comments: ORF extracted from NCBI: NM_079901.3. Plasmids from this collection were made available to the research community and donated after the lab closed. Please note that the sequence provided by the depositing laboratory may be theoretical/predicted or based on Sanger sequencing results. There may be discrepancies between sequencing results obtained by Addgene and the depositor sequence. If an Addgene verified sequence is not available, please contact before placing your order to request that our lab fully sequence the plasmid.
How to cite: pnEA-NvG-DmeIF4G_578-650_Z was a gift from Elisa Izaurralde (Addgene plasmid # 148183 ; http://n2t.net/addgene:148183 ; RRID:Addgene_148183)
