[The description below was written by a language model from this plasmid's Addgene catalogue record and pLannotate feature annotations shown in this document.]
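Description:
pnEA-NvG-DmeIF4G_578-650_Z is a bacterial expression plasmid for producing a short fragment of Drosophila melanogaster eIF4G (residues 578–650 according to the construct name, derived from the eIF4G1/CG10811 open reading frame) in E. coli. The catalogue lists the backbone as unknown, but the annotated features show a pET-like, pBR322-derived architecture. It has a ColE1/pMB1-type origin together with the bom region and the rop gene, which holds copy number down and fits the "low copy" listing. An AmpR (β-lactamase) cassette provides ampicillin selection. Several disrupted fragments of the tetracycline resistance gene and its promoter remain as backbone relics and are not expected to be functional.

The expression cassette consists of a T7 promoter followed by a lac operator, the phage T7 gene 10 ribosome binding site, a coding region and a T7 terminator. A plasmid-borne lacI gene with its own promoter supplies repressor, so transcription requires a host providing T7 RNA polymerase and is induced with IPTG. The annotated coding region begins with Schistosoma japonicum glutathione S-transferase, indicating an N-terminal GST fusion that aids solubility and allows glutathione-affinity purification or pulldown. The eIF4G fragment itself is not annotated, but it presumably lies in the unannotated gap between GST and the terminator. Any linker or protease cleavage site there is not stated in the record. A short match to a T7 gene 10B-derived solubility tag lies just upstream of the terminator and may simply be vector-derived sequence. The associated publication concerns eIF4E-binding motifs, which suggests use in recombinant protein interaction or structural studies with eIF4E, although the record states only bacterial expression as the purpose.
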