Features (pLannotate 1.2.2; 19 found; start..end, strand, type, name):
    104..208     +  promoter       AmpR promoter: bla
    209..1069    +  CDS            AmpR: β-lactamase; bla; confers resistance to ampicillin, carbenicillin, and related antibiotics
   1240..1828    +  rep_origin     ori: high-copy-number ColE1/pMB1/pBR322/pUC origin of replication
   2014..2156    -  misc_feature   bom: basis of mobility region from pBR322
   2258..2449    -  CDS            rop: Rop protein, which maintains plasmids at low copy number; rop
   2466..2846    +  CDS            YPB1_ECOLX: Protein predicted: Swiss-Prot protein existence level 4. From Escherichia coli.
   3088..3712    -  CDS            TcR (fragment): tetracycline efflux protein; tet; confers resistance to tetracycline
   3727..3748    -  protein_bind   CAP binding site: CAP binding activates transcription in the presence of cAMP. E. coli catabolite activator protein
   3761..4843    -  CDS            lacI: lac repressor; lacI; The lac repressor binds to the lac operator to inhibit transcription in E. coli. This inhibition can be relieved by adding lactose or isopropyl-β-D-thiogalactopyranoside (IPTG).
   4844..4921    -  promoter       lacI promoter: lacI
   4929..5208    -  CDS            TcR (fragment): tetracycline efflux protein; tet; confers resistance to tetracycline
   5230..5248    +  promoter       T7 promoter: promoter for bacteriophage T7 RNA polymerase
   5249..5273    +  protein_bind   lac operator: The lac repressor binds to the lac operator to inhibit transcription in E. coli. This inhibition can be relieved by adding lactose or isopropyl-β-D-thiogalactopyranoside (IPTG). lac repressor encoded by lacI
   5288..5310    +  RBS            RBS: efficient ribosome binding site from bacteriophage T7 gene 10 (Olins and Rangwala, 1989)
   5321..5971    +  CDS            GST: glutathione S-transferase from Schistosoma japonicum
   6281..6330    +  CDS            SET1 (fragment): solubility-enhancement tag derived from T7 phage gene 10B
   6338..6385    +  terminator     T7 terminator: transcription terminator for bacteriophage T7 RNA polymerase
   6408..6512    -  CDS            TcR (fragment): tetracycline efflux protein; tet; confers resistance to tetracycline
   6560..6588    -  promoter       tet promoter: E. coli promoter for tetracycline efflux protein gene
>Addgene plasmid #148183 | pnEA-NvG-DmeIF4G_578-650_Z | depositor full sequence | sequence record 290631 | Full Sequence
TTCTTGAAGACGAAAGGGCCTCGTGATACGCCTATTTTTATAGGTTAATGTCATGATAATAATGGTTTCT
TAGACGTCAGGTGGCACTTTTCGGGGAAATGTGCGCGGAACCCCTATTTGTTTATTTTTCTAAATACATT
CAAATATGTATCCGCTCATGAGACAATAACCCTGATAAATGCTTCAATAATATTGAAAAAGGAAGAGTAT
GAGTATTCAACATTTCCGTGTCGCCCTTATTCCCTTTTTTGCGGCATTTTGCCTTCCTGTTTTTGCTCAC
CCAGAAACGCTGGTGAAAGTAAAAGATGCTGAAGATCAGTTGGGTGCACGAGTGGGTTACATCGAACTGG
ATCTCAACAGCGGTAAGATCCTTGAGAGTTTTCGCCCCGAAGAACGTTTTCCAATGATGAGCACTTTTAA
AGTTCTGCTATGTGGCGCGGTATTATCCCGTGTTGACGCCGGGCAAGAGCAACTCGGTCGCCGCATACAC
TATTCTCAGAATGACTTGGTTGAGTACTCACCAGTCACAGAAAAGCATCTTACGGATGGCATGACAGTAA
GAGAATTATGCAGTGCTGCCATAACCATGAGTGATAACACTGCGGCCAACTTACTTCTGACAACGATCGG
AGGACCGAAGGAGCTAACCGCTTTTTTGCACAACATGGGGGATCATGTAACTCGCCTTGATCGTTGGGAA
CCGGAGCTGAATGAAGCCATACCAAACGACGAGCGTGACACCACGATGCCTGCAGCAATGGCAACAACGT
TGCGCAAACTATTAACTGGCGAACTACTTACTCTAGCTTCCCGGCAACAATTAATAGACTGGATGGAGGC
GGATAAAGTTGCAGGACCACTTCTGCGCTCGGCCCTTCCGGCTGGCTGGTTTATTGCTGATAAATCTGGA
GCCGGTGAGCGTGGGTCTCGCGGTATCATTGCAGCACTGGGGCCAGATGGTAAGCCCTCCCGTATCGTAG
TTATCTACACGACGGGGAGTCAGGCAACTATGGATGAACGAAATAGACAGATCGCTGAGATAGGTGCCTC
ACTGATTAAGCATTGGTAACTGTCAGACCAAGTTTACTCATATATACTTTAGATTGATTTAAAACTTCAT
TTTTAATTTAAAAGGATCTAGGTGAAGATCCTTTTTGATAATCTCATGACCAAAATCCCTTAACGTGAGT
TTTCGTTCCACTGAGCGTCAGACCCCGTAGAAAAGATCAAAGGATCTTCTTGAGATCCTTTTTTTCTGCG
CGTAATCTGCTGCTTGCAAACAAAAAAACCACCGCTACCAGCGGTGGTTTGTTTGCCGGATCAAGAGCTA
CCAACTCTTTTTCCGAAGGTAACTGGCTTCAGCAGAGCGCAGATACCAAATACTGTCCTTCTAGTGTAGC
CGTAGTTAGGCCACCACTTCAAGAACTCTGTAGCACCGCCTACATACCTCGCTCTGCTAATCCTGTTACC
AGTGGCTGCTGCCAGTGGCGATAAGTCGTGTCTTACCGGGTTGGACTCAAGACGATAGTTACCGGATAAG
GCGCAGCGGTCGGGCTGAACGGGGGGTTCGTGCACACAGCCCAGCTTGGAGCGAACGACCTACACCGAAC
TGAGATACCTACAGCGTGAGCTATGAGAAAGCGCCACGCTTCCCGAAGGGAGAAAGGCGGACAGGTATCC
GGTAAGCGGCAGGGTCGGAACAGGAGAGCGCACGAGGGAGCTTCCAGGGGGAAACGCCTGGTATCTTTAT
AGTCCTGTCGGGTTTCGCCACCTCTGACTTGAGCGTCGATTTTTGTGATGCTCGTCAGGGGGGCGGAGCC
TATGGAAAAACGCCAGCAACGCGGCCTTTTTACGGTTCCTGGCCTTTTGCTGGCCTTTTGCTCACATGTT
CTTTCCTGCGTTATCCCCTGATTCTGTGGATAACCGTATTACCGCCTTTGAGTGAGCTGATACCGCTCGC
CGCAGCCGAACGACCGAGCGCAGCGAGTCAGTGAGCGAGGAAGCGGAAGAGCGCCTGATGCGGTATTTTC
TCCTTACGCATCTGTGCGGTATTTCACACCGCATATATGGTGCACTCTCAGTACAATCTGCTCTGATGCC
GCATAGTTAAGCCAGTATACACTCCGCTATCGCTACGTGACTGGGTCATGGCTGCGCCCCGACACCCGCC
AACACCCGCTGACGCGCCCTGACGGGCTTGTCTGCTCCCGGCATCCGCTTACAGACAAGCTGTGACCGTC
TCCGGGAGCTGCATGTGTCAGAGGTTTTCACCGTCATCACCGAAACGCGCGAGGCAGCTGCGGTAAAGCT
CATCAGCGTGGTCGTGAAGCGATTCACAGATGTCTGCCTGTTCATCCGCGTCCAGCTCGTTGAGTTTCTC
CAGAAGCGTTAATGTCTGGCTTCTGATAAAGCGGGCCATGTTAAGGGCGGTTTTTTCCTGTTTGGTCACT
GATGCCTCCGTGTAAGGGGGATTTCTGTTCATGGGGGTAATGATACCGATGAAACGAGAGAGGATGCTCA
CGATACGGGTTACTGATGATGAACATGCCCGGTTACTGGAACGTTGTGAGGGTAAACAACTGGCGGTATG
GATGCGGCGGGACCAGAGAAAAATCACTCAGGGTCAATGCCAGCGCTTCGTTAATACAGATGTAGGTGTT
CCACAGGGTAGCCAGCAGCATCCTGCGATGCAGATCCGGAACATAATGGTGCAGGGCGCTGACTTCCGCG
TTTCCAGACTTTACGAAACACGGAAACCGAAGACCATTCATGTTGTTGCTCAGGTCGCAGACGTTTTGCA
GCAGCAGTCGCTTCACGTTCGCTCGCGTATCGGTGATTCATTCTGCTAACCAGTAAGGCAACCCCGCCAG
CCTAGCCGGGTCCTCAACGACAGGAGCACGATCATGCGCACCCGTGGCCAGGACCCAACGCTGCCCGAGA
TGCGCCGCGTGCGGCTGCTGGAGATGGCGGACGCGATGGATATGTTCTGCCAAGGGTTGGTTTGCGCATT
CACAGTTCTCCGCAAGAATTGATTGGCTCCAATTCTTGGAGTGGTGAATCCGTTAGCGAGGTGCCGCCGG
CTTCCATTCAGGTCGAGGTGGCCCGGCTCCATGCACCGCGACGCAACGCGGGGAGGCAGACAAGGTATAG
GGCGGCGCCTACAATCCATGCCAACCCGTTCCATGTGCTCGCCGAGGCGGCATAAATCGCCGTGACGATC
AGCGGTCCAGTGATCGAAGTTAGGCTGGTAAGAGCCGCGAGCGATCCTTGAAGCTGTCCCTGATGGTCGT
CATCTACCTGCCTGGACAGCATGGCCTGCAACGCGGGCATCCCGATGCCGCCGGAAGCGAGAAGAATCAT
AATGGGGAAGGCCATCCAGCCTCGCGTCGCGAACGCCAGCAAGACGTAGCCCAGCGCGTCGGCCGCCATG
CCGGCGATAATGGCCTGCTTCTCGCCGAAACGTTTGGTGGCGGGACCAGTGACGAAGGCTTGAGCGAGGG
CGTGCAAGATTCCGAATACCGCAAGCGACAGGCCGATCATCGTCGCGCTCCAGCGAAAGCGGTCCTCGCC
GAAAATGACCCAGAGCGCTGCCGGCACCTGTCCTACGAGTTGCATGATAAAGAAGACAGTCATAAGTGCG
GCGACGATAGTCATGCCCCGCGCCCACCGGAAGGAGCTGACTGGGTTGAAGGCTCTCAAGGGCATCGGTC
GAGATCCCGGTGCCTAATGAGTGAGCTAACTTACATTAATTGCGTTGCGCTCACTGCCCGCTTTCCAGTC
GGGAAACCTGTCGTGCCAGCTGCATTAATGAATCGGCCAACGCGCGGGGAGAGGCGGTTTGCGTATTGGG
CGCCAGGGTGGTTTTTCTTTTCACCAGTGAGACGGGCAACAGCTGATTGCCCTTCACCGCCTGGCCCTGA
GAGAGTTGCAGCAAGCGGTCCACGCTGGTTTGCCCCAGCAGGCGAAAATCCTGTTTGATGGTGGTTAACG
GCGGGATATAACATGAGCTGTCTTCGGTATCGTCGTATCCCACTACCGAGATATCCGCACCAACGCGCAG
CCCGGACTCGGTAATGGCGCGCATTGCGCCCAGCGCCATCTGATCGTTGGCAACCAGCATCGCAGTGGGA
ACGATGCCCTCATTCAGCATTTGCATGGTTTGTTGAAAACCGGACATGGCACTCCAGTCGCCTTCCCGTT
CCGCTATCGGCTGAATTTGATTGCGAGTGAGATATTTATGCCAGCCAGCCAGACGCAGACGCGCCGAGAC
AGAACTTAATGGGCCCGCTAACAGCGCGATTTGCTGGTGACCCAATGCGACCAGATGCTCCACGCCCAGT
CGCGTACCGTCTTCATGGGAGAAAATAATACTGTTGATGGGTGTCTGGTCAGAGACATCAAGAAATAACG
CCGGAACATTAGTGCAGGCAGCTTCCACAGCAATGGCATCCTGGTCATCCAGCGGATAGTTAATGATCAG
CCCACTGACGCGTTGCGCGAGAAGATTGTGCACCGCCGCTTTACAGGCTTCGACGCCGCTTCGTTCTACC
ATCGACACCACCACGCTGGCACCCAGTTGATCGGCGCGAGATTTAATCGCCGCGACAATTTGCGACGGCG
CGTGCAGGGCCAGACTGGAGGTGGCAACGCCAATCAGCAACGACTGTTTGCCCGCCAGTTGTTGTGCCAC
GCGGTTGGGAATGTAATTCAGCTCCGCCATCGCCGCTTCCACTTTTTCCCGCGTTTTCGCAGAAACGTGG
CTGGCCTGGTTCACCACGCGGGAAACGGTCTGATAAGAGACACCGGCATACTCTGCGACATCGTATAACG
TTACTGGTTTCACATTCACCACCCTGAATTGACTCTCTTCCGGGCGCTATCATGCCATACCGCGAAAGGT
TTTGCGCCATTCGATGGTGTCCGGGATCTCGACGCTCTCCCTTATGCGACTCCTGCATTAGGAAGCAGCC
CAGTAGTAGGTTGAGGCCGTTGAGCACCGCCGCCGCAAGGAATGGTGCATGCAAGGAGATGGCGCCCAAC
AGTCCCCCGGCCACGGGGCCTGCCACCATACCCACGCCGAAACAAGCGCTCATGAGCCCGAAGTGGCGAG
CCCGATCTTCCCCATCGGTGATGTCGGCGATATAGGCGCCAGCAACCGCACCTGTGGCGCCGGTGATGCC
GGCCACGATGCGTCCGGCGTAGAGGATCGAGATCTCGATCCCGCGAAATTAATACGACTCACTATAGGGG
AATTGTGAGCGGATAACAATTCCCCACTAGTAATAATTTTGTTTAACTTTAAGAAGGAGATATACCATGG
CCCCTATACTAGGTTATTGGAAAATTAAGGGCCTTGTGCAACCCACTCGACTTCTTTTGGAATATCTTGA
AGAAAAATATGAAGAGCATTTGTATGAGCGCGATGAAGGTGATAAATGGCGAAACAAAAAGTTTGAATTG
GGTTTGGAGTTTCCCAATCTTCCTTATTATATTGATGGTGATGTTAAATTAACACAGTCTATGGCCATCA
TACGTTATATAGCTGACAAGCACAACATGTTGGGTGGTTGTCCAAAAGAGCGTGCAGAGATTTCAATGCT
TGAAGGAGCGGTTTTGGATATTAGATACGGTGTTTCGAGAATTGCATATAGTAAAGACTTTGAAACTCTC
AAAGTTGATTTTCTTAGCAAGCTACCTGAAATGCTGAAAATGTTCGAAGATCGTTTATGTCATAAAACAT
ATTTAAATGGTGATCATGTAACCCATCCTGACTTCATGTTGTATGACGCTCTTGATGTTGTTTTATACAT
GGACCCAATGTGCCTGGATGCGTTCCCAAAATTAGTTTGTTTTAAAAAACGTATTGAAGCTATCCCACAA
ATTGATAAGTACTTGAAATCCAGCAAGTATATAGCATGGCCTTTGCAGGGCTGGCAAGCCACGTTTGGTG
GTGGCGACCATCCGCCAAAATCGGATGGTACCGGCAGCGGCGAAAACCTTTACTTCCAGGGCCATATGCT
CGAGCCAGAGACTACCCTTAACGATAAACAGGACTCTACTGACCTAAAAGTGAAAGTGTCTGCGAAAATT
TCATCTATCATAAACTATAATGAGGGTCAATGGTCACCAAACAATCCAAGCGGAAAAAAACAATACGACC
GAGAACAGTTATTACAGTTACGCGAGGTTAAGGCCTCACGTATACAACCAGAGGTAAAAAATGTGTCTAT
TCTTCCTCAACCAGGATCCTAATAGTCTAGAGCTAGCCCTAGGAGATCCGGCTGCTAACAAAGCCCGAAA
GGAAGCTGAGTTGGCTGCTGCCACCGCTGAGCAATAACTAGCATAACCCCTTGGGGCCTCTAAACGGGTC
TTGAGGGGTTTTTTGCTGAAAGGAGGAACTATATCCGGATATCCCGCAAGAGGCCCGGCAGTACCGGCAT
AACCAAGCCTATGCCTACAGCATCCAGGGTGACGGTGCCGAGGATGACGATGAGCGCATTGTTAGATTTC
ATACACGGTGCCTGACTGCGTTAGCAATTTAACTGTGATAAACTACCGCATTAAAGCTTATCGATGATAA
GCTGTCAAACATGAGAA
